Addgene plasmid #104075: eGFP-KCC2
Purpose: expresses rat KCC2 (b isoform) with eGFP tag at the N-terminus of KCC2
Depositing lab: Igor Medyna. Depositing organization: INSERM U901, INSTITUT DE NEUROBIOLOGIE DE LA MEDITERRANEE (INMED). Publication: Knocking down of the KCC2 in rat hippocampal neurons increases intracellular chloride concentration and compromises neuronal survival. Pellegrino C, Gubkina O, Schaefer M, Becq H, Ludwig A, Mukhtarov M, Chudotvorova I, Corby S, Salyha Y, Salozhin S, Bregestovski P, Medina I. J Physiol. 2011 May 15;589(Pt 10):2475-96. doi: 10.1113/jphysiol.2010.203703. Epub 2011 Mar 21. PubMed 21486764.
Backbone
  Vector backbone: EGFP-C1
  Backbone size w/o insert (bp): 4731
  Total vector size (bp): 8157
  Vector type: Mammalian Expression
Growth in bacteria
  Bacterial resistance: Kanamycin, 50 μg/mL
  Growth temperature: 37°C
  Growth strain: DH5alpha
  Copy number: High Copy
Gene/Insert
  Gene/Insert name: KCC2 (b isoform) (alt name: Slc12a5)
  Species: R. norvegicus (rat)
  Insert size (bp): 3350
  Mutation: EcoR1 site in rat KCC2 was removed by silent mutation, A3267G in rat coding sequence
  Entrez Gene: Slc12a5 (a.k.a. Kcc2)
  Promoter: CMV
  Tag / fusion protein: EGFP (N terminal on backbone)
  Cloning method: Restriction Enzyme; 5′ cloning site Bgl II (unknown if destroyed); 3′ cloning site EcoR1 (unknown if destroyed)
  Sequencing primers: 5′ EGFP-C . CATGGTCCTGCTGGAGTTCGTG
Terms and licenses: Academic/Nonprofit Terms; Industry Terms: Not Available to Industry
How to cite: eGFP-KCC2 was a gift from Igor Medyna (Addgene plasmid # 104075 ; http://n2t.net/addgene:104075 ; RRID:Addgene_104075)
