[The description below was written by a language model from this plasmid's Addgene catalogue record and pLannotate feature annotations shown in this document.]
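Description:
eGFP-KCC2 is a mammalian expression plasmid built on the EGFP-C1 backbone that produces the rat neuronal potassium-chloride cotransporter KCC2 (Slc12a5, b isoform) fused at its N-terminus to EGFP. The whole construct is about 8.2 kb, with an insert of roughly 3.35 kb cloned by restriction enzymes between the BglII and EcoRI sites of the polylinker downstream of the EGFP coding sequence. Transcription of the fusion is driven by the human cytomegalovirus immediate early enhancer and promoter and terminated by the SV40 polyadenylation signal. An internal EcoRI site in the KCC2 coding sequence was removed by a silent A3267G substitution, so the encoded protein is unchanged.

The plasmid is propagated in E. coli at high copy number from a ColE1/pUC-type origin and also carries an f1 origin for single-stranded DNA production. Selection relies on a single Tn5 aminoglycoside phosphotransferase (NeoR/KanR) gene placed behind tandem bacterial (bla) and SV40 early promoters and followed by the HSV TK polyadenylation signal. This arrangement confers kanamycin resistance in bacteria and can also give G418 resistance in transfected mammalian cells. The short large T antigen, ble and bGH poly(A) fragments in the annotation appear to be partial matches to backbone sequence rather than functional elements.

KCC2 is the main chloride extruder of mature neurons, setting the low intracellular chloride needed for hyperpolarizing GABA-A and glycine receptor responses. The construct allows overexpression of a fluorescently labelled transporter whose expression and localisation can be followed in transfected cells. The associated publication concerns KCC2 knockdown, intracellular chloride and survival in rat hippocampal neurons.
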