Features (pLannotate 1.2.2; 17 found; start..end, strand, type, name):
      1..304     +  enhancer       CMV enhancer: human cytomegalovirus immediate early enhancer
    305..508     +  promoter       CMV promoter: human cytomegalovirus (CMV) immediate early promoter
    553..1269    +  CDS            EGFP: EGFP is a basic (constitutively fluorescent) green fluorescent protein published in 1996, derived from Aequorea victoria. It is reported to be a rapidly-maturing weak dimer with moderate acid sensitivity.
   1270..1299    +  misc_feature   MCS (fragment): multiple cloning site
   1426..4722    +  CDS            Slc12a5: S12A5_RAT - Also known as Kcc2. Experimental evidence at protein level: Swiss-Prot protein existence level 1. Mediates electroneutral potassium-chloride cotransport in mature neurons and is required for neuronal Cl(-) homeostasis. As major extruder of intracellular chloride, it establishes the low neuronal Cl(-) levels required for chloride influx after binding of GABA-A and glycine to their receptors, with subsequent hyperpolarization and neuronal inhibition (PubMed:9930699). Involved in the regulation of dendritic spine formation and maturation (PubMed:22345354). From Rattus norvegicus (Rat)
   4724..4760    +  misc_feature   MCS (fragment): multiple cloning site
   4777..4861    +  CDS            large T antigen (fragment): large T antigen from SV40 (simian virus 40)
   4884..5005    +  polyA_signal   SV40 poly(A) signal: SV40 polyadenylation signal
   5039..5467    -  rep_origin     f1 ori (sequence partly withheld): f1 bacteriophage origin of replication; arrow indicates direction of (+) strand synthesis
   5494..5598    +  promoter       AmpR promoter: bla
   5600..5957    +  promoter       SV40 promoter: SV40 enhancer and early promoter
   5992..6786    +  CDS            NeoR/KanR: aminoglycoside phosphotransferase from Tn5; aph(3')-II (or nptII); confers resistance to neomycin, kanamycin, and G418 (Geneticin®)
   6807..6959    +  CDS            ble (fragment): BLE_KLEPN - Experimental evidence at protein level: Swiss-Prot protein existence level 1. Binding protein with a strong affinity to the bleomycin family of antibiotics. Binds to CL990; an antimitotic-antibiotic compound. From Klebsiella pneumoniae.
   7018..7065    +  polyA_signal   HSV TK poly(A) signal: herpes simplex virus thymidine kinase polyadenylation signal (Cole and Stacy, 1985)
   7156..7172    -  polyA_signal   bGH poly(A) signal (fragment): bovine growth hormone polyadenylation signal
   7394..7982    +  rep_origin     ori: high-copy-number ColE1/pMB1/pBR322/pUC origin of replication
   8097..8156    +  enhancer       CMV enhancer (fragment): human cytomegalovirus immediate early enhancer
>Addgene plasmid #104075 | eGFP-KCC2 | addgene full sequence | sequence record 199373 | Addgene NGS Result
CGTTACATAACTTACGGTAAATGGCCCGCCTGGCTGACCGCCCAACGACCCCCGCCCATTGACGTCAATA
ATGACGTATGTTCCCATAGTAACGCCAATAGGGACTTTCCATTGACGTCAATGGGTGGAGTATTTACGGT
AAACTGCCCACTTGGCAGTACATCAAGTGTATCATATGCCAAGTACGCCCCCTATTGACGTCAATGACGG
TAAATGGCCCGCCTGGCATTATGCCCAGTACATGACCTTATGGGACTTTCCTACTTGGCAGTACATCTAC
GTATTAGTCATCGCTATTACCATGGTGATGCGGTTTTGGCAGTACATCAATGGGCGTGGATAGCGGTTTG
ACTCACGGGGATTTCCAAGTCTCCACCCCATTGACGTCAATGGGAGTTTGTTTTGGCACCAAAATCAACG
GGACTTTCCAAAATGTCGTAACAACTCCGCCCCATTGACGCAAATGGGCGGTAGGCGTGTACGGTGGGAG
GTCTATATAAGCAGAGCTGGTTTAGTGAACCGTCAGATCCGCTAGCGCTACCGGTCGCCACCATGGTGAG
CAAGGGCGAGGAGCTGTTCACCGGGGTGGTGCCCATCCTGGTCGAGCTGGACGGCGACGTAAACGGCCAC
AAGTTCAGCGTGTCCGGCGAGGGCGAGGGCGATGCCACCTACGGCAAGCTGACCCTGAAGTTCATCTGCA
CCACCGGCAAGCTGCCCGTGCCCTGGCCCACCCTCGTGACCACCCTGACCTACGGCGTGCAGTGCTTCAG
CCGCTACCCCGACCACATGAAGCAGCACGACTTCTTCAAGTCCGCCATGCCCGAAGGCTACGTCCAGGAG
CGCACCATCTTCTTCAAGGACGACGGCAACTACAAGACCCGCGCCGAGGTGAAGTTCGAGGGCGACACCC
TGGTGAACCGCATCGAGCTGAAGGGCATCGACTTCAAGGAGGACGGCAACATCCTGGGGCACAAGCTGGA
GTACAACTACAACAGCCACAACGTCTATATCATGGCCGACAAGCAGAAGAACGGCATCAAGGTGAACTTC
AAGATCCGCCACAACATCGAGGACGGCAGCGTGCAGCTCGCCGACCACTACCAGCAGAACACCCCCATCG
GCGACGGCCCCGTGCTGCTGCCCGACAACCACTACCTGAGCACCCAGTCCGCCCTGAGCAAAGACCCCAA
CGAGAAGCGCGATCACATGGTCCTGCTGGAGTTCGTGACCGCCGCCGGGATCACTCTCGGCATGGACGAG
CTGTACAAGTCCGGACTCAGATCTCGAGCTCAAGCTTCGGCACGAGGCGAAGGCGGGCAGAGGGGCGCGG
GCGAAGAGGCGCAGCCATCCCGAGCCCGGCGCCGCGCAGCCACCATGCTCAACAACCTGACGGACTGCGA
GGACGGCGATGGGGGAGCCAACCCGGGTGACGGCAATCCCAAGGAGAGCAGCCCCTTCATCAACAGCACG
GACACGGAGAAGGGGAGAGAGTATGATGGCAGGAACATGGCCCTGTTTGAGGAGGAGATGGACACCAGCC
CCATGGTATCCTCCCTGCTCAGTGGGCTGGCCAACTACACCAACCTGCCTCAGGGAAGCAAAGAGCACGA
AGAAGCAGAAAACAATGAGGGCGGAAAGAAGAAGCCGGTGCAGGCCCCACGCATGGGCACCTTCATGGGC
GTGTACCTCCCGTGCCTGCAGAACATCTTTGGTGTTATCCTCTTTCTGCGGCTCACTTGGGTGGTGGGAA
TCGCAGGCATCATGGAGTCCTTCTGCATGGTCTTCATCTGCTGCTCCTGCACGATGCTCACAGCCATTTC
CATGAGCGCAATTGCAACCAATGGTGTTGTGCCTGCTGGTGGCTCCTACTACATGATTTCCAGGTCTCTG
GGCCCGGAGTTTGGGGGCGCCGTGGGCCTCTGCTTCTACCTGGGCACTACCTTTGCTGGGGCTATGTACA
TCCTGGGCACCATCGAGATCCTGCTGGCTTACCTCTTCCCAGCGATGGCCATCTTCAAGGCAGAAGATGC
CAGTGGGGAGGCAGCCGCCATGTTGAATAACATGCGGGTGTATGGCACCTGTGTGCTCACCTGCATGGCC
ACCGTAGTCTTTGTGGGCGTCAAGTACGTGAACAAGTTTGCCCTGGTCTTCCTGGGTTGCGTGATCCTCT
CCATCCTGGCCATCTACGCAGGGGTCATCAAGTCTGCCTTCGATCCACCCAATTTCCCGATTTGCCTCCT
GGGGAACCGCACGCTGTCTCGCCATGGCTTTGATGTCTGTGCCAAGCTGGCTTGGGAAGGAAATGAGACA
GTGACCACACGGCTCTGGGGCCTATTCTGTTCCTCCCGCCTCCTCAATGCCACCTGTGATGAGTACTTCA
CCCGAAACAATGTCACAGAGATCCAGGGCATTCCTGGTGCTGCAAGTGGCCTCATCAAAGAGAACCTGTG
GAGTTCCTACCTGACCAAGGGGGTGATCGTGGAGAGGCGTGGGATGCCCTCTGTGGGCCTGGCAGATGGT
ACCCCCGTTGACATGGACCACCCCTATGTCTTCAGTGATATGACCTCCTACTTCACCCTGCTTGTTGGCA
TCTATTTCCCCTCAGTCACAGGGATCATGGCTGGCTCGAACCGGTCCGGAGACCTGCGGGATGCCCAGAA
GTCTATCCCTACTGGAACTATCTTGGCCATTGCTACGACCTCTGCTGTCTACATCAGCTCTGTTGTTCTG
TTCGGAGCCTGCATCGAAGGGGTCGTCCTACGGGACAAGTTTGGGGAAGCTGTGAATGGCAATCTGGTGG
TGGGCACCCTGGCCTGGCCTTCTCCTTGGGTCATTGTCATAGGCTCTTTCTTCTCTACCTGCGGAGCTGG
ACTACAGAGCCTCACAGGGGCCCCACGCCTGCTGCAGGCCATCTCCCGGGATGGCATAGTGCCCTTCCTG
CAGGTCTTTGGCCATGGCAAAGCCAACGGAGAGCCAACCTGGGCGCTGCTGCTGACTGCCTGCATCTGTG
AGATCGGCATCCTCATCGCCTCCCTGGATGAGGTCGCCCCTATCCTTTCCATGTTCTTCCTGATGTGTTA
CATGTTTGTGAACTTGGCTTGCGCGGTGCAGACACTGCTGAGGACGCCCAACTGGAGGCCACGCTTCCGA
TATTACCACTGGACCCTCTCCTTCCTGGGCATGAGCCTCTGCCTGGCCCTGATGTTCATTTGCTCCTGGT
ATTATGCGCTGGTAGCTATGCTCATCGCTGGCCTCATCTATAAGTACATCGAGTACCGGGGGGCAGAGAA
GGAGTGGGGGGATGGGATCCGAGGCCTGTCTCTCAGTGCAGCTCGCTATGCTCTCTTGCGTCTGGAGGAA
GGACCCCCGCATACAAAGAACTGGAGGCCCCAGCTACTGGTGCTGGTGCGTGTGGACCAGGACCAGAACG
TGGTGCACCCGCAGCTGCTGTCCTTGACCTCCCAGCTCAAGGCAGGGAAGGGCCTGACCATTGTGGGCTC
TGTCCTTGAGGGCACCTTTCTGGACAACCACCCTCAGGCTCAGCGGGCAGAGGAGTCTATCCGGCGCCTG
ATGGAGGCTGAGAAGGTGAAGGGCTTCTGCCAGGTAGTGATCTCCTCCAACCTGCGTGACGGTGTGTCCC
ACCTGATCCAATCCGGGGGCCTCGGGGGCCTGCAACACAACACTGTGCTAGTGGGCTGGCCTCGCAACTG
GCGACAGAAGGAGGATCATCAGACATGGAGGAACTTCATCGAACTCGTCCGGGAAACTACAGCTGGCCAC
CTCGCCCTGCTGGTCACCAAGAATGTTTCCATGTTCCCCGGGAACCCTGAGCGTTTCTCTGAGGGCAGCA
TTGACGTGTGGTGGATCGTGCACGACGGGGGCATGCTCATGCTGTTGCCCTTCCTCCTGCGTCACCACAA
GGTCTGGAGGAAATGCAAAATGCGGATCTTCACCGTGGCGCAGATGGATGACAACAGCATTCAGATGAAG
AAAGACCTGACCACGTTTCTGTACCACTTACGAATTACTGCAGAGGTGGAAGTCGTGGAGATGCACGAGA
GCGACATCTCAGCATACACCTACGAGAAGACATTGGTAATGGAACAACGTTCTCAGATCCTCAAACAGAT
GCACCTCACCAAGAACGAGCGGGAACGGGAGATCCAGAGCATCACAGATGAATCTCGGGGCTCCATTCGG
AGGAAGAATCCAGCCAACACTCGGCTCCGCCTCAATGTTCCCGAAGAGACAGCTTGTGACAACGAGGAGA
AGCCAGAAGAGGAGGTGCAGCTGATCCATGACCAGAGTGCTCCCAGCTGCCCTAGCAGCTCGCCGTCTCC
AGGGGAGGAGCCTGAGGGGGAGGGGGAGACAGACCCAGAGAAGGTGCATCTCACCTGGACCAAGGATAAG
TCAGCGGCTCAGAAGAACAAAGGCCCCAGTCCCGTCTCCTCGGAGGGGATCAAGGACTTCTTCAGCATGA
AGCCGGAGTGGGAAAACTTGAACCAGTCCAACGTGCGGCGCATGCACACAGCTGTGCGGCTGAACGAGGT
CATCGTGAATAAATCCCGGGATGCCAAGTTGGTGTTGCTCAACATGCCCGGGCCTCCCCGCAACCGCAAT
GGAGATGAAAACTACATGGAGTTCCTGGAGGTCCTCACTGAGCAACTGGACCGGGTGATGCTGGTCCGCG
GTGGTGGCCGAGAGGTCATCACCATCTACTCCTGAATTCTGCAGTCGACGGTACCGCGGGCCCGGGATCC
ACCGGATCTAGATAACTGATCATAATCAGCCATACCACATTTGTAGAGGTTTTACTTGCTTTAAAAAACC
TCCCACACCTCCCCCTGAACCTGAAACATAAAATGAATGCAATTGTTGTTGTTAACTTGTTTATTGCAGC
TTATAATGGTTACAAATAAAGCAATAGCATCACAAATTTCACAAATAAAGCATTTTTTTCACTGCATTCT
AGTTGTGGTTTGTCCAAACTCATCAATGTATCTTAACGCGTAAATTGTAAGCGTTAATATTTTGTTAAAA
TTCGCGTTAAATTTTTGTTAAATCAGCTCATTTTTTAACCAATAGGCCGAAATCGGCAAAATCCCTTATA
AATCAAAAGAATAGACCGAGATAGGGT
[37 nt withheld, positions 5138-5174]
AAAGAACGTGGACTCCAACGTCAAAGG
[49 nt withheld, positions 5202-5250]
T
[91 nt withheld, positions 5252-5342]
G
[124 nt withheld, positions 5344-5467]
CAGGTGGCACTTTTCGGGGAAATGTGCGCGGAACCCCTATTTGTTTATTTTTCTAAATACATTCAAATAT
GTATCCGCTCATGAGACAATAACCCTGATAAATGCTTCAATAATATTGAAAAAGGAAGAGTCCTGAGGCG
GAAAGAACCAGCTGTGGAATGTGTGTCAGTTAGGGTGTGGAAAGTCCCCAGGCTCCCCAGCAGGCAGAAG
TATGCAAAGCATGCATCTCAATTAGTCAGCAACCAGGTGTGGAAAGTCCCCAGGCTCCCCAGCAGGCAGA
AGTATGCAAAGCATGCATCTCAATTAGTCAGCAACCATAGTCCCGCCCCTAACTCCGCCCATCCCGCCCC
TAACTCCGCCCAGTTCCGCCCATTCTCCGCCCCATGGCTGACTAATTTTTTTTATTTATGCAGAGGCCGA
GGCCGCCTCGGCCTCTGAGCTATTCCAGAAGTAGTGAGGAGGCTTTTTTGGAGGCCTAGGCTTTTGCAAA
GATCGATCAAGAGACAGGATGAGGATCGTTTCGCATGATTGAACAAGATGGATTGCACGCAGGTTCTCCG
GCCGCTTGGGTGGAGAGGCTATTCGGCTATGACTGGGCACAACAGACAATCGGCTGCTCTGATGCCGCCG
TGTTCCGGCTGTCAGCGCAGGGGCGCCCGGTTCTTTTTGTCAAGACCGACCTGTCCGGTGCCCTGAATGA
ACTGCAAGACGAGGCAGCGCGGCTATCGTGGCTGGCCACGACGGGCGTTCCTTGCGCAGCTGTGCTCGAC
GTTGTCACTGAAGCGGGAAGGGACTGGCTGCTATTGGGCGAAGTGCCGGGGCAGGATCTCCTGTCATCTC
ACCTTGCTCCTGCCGAGAAAGTATCCATCATGGCTGATGCAATGCGGCGGCTGCATACGCTTGATCCGGC
TACCTGCCCATTCGACCACCAAGCGAAACATCGCATCGAGCGAGCACGTACTCGGATGGAAGCCGGTCTT
GTCGATCAGGATGATCTGGACGAAGAGCATCAGGGGCTCGCGCCAGCCGAACTGTTCGCCAGGCTCAAGG
CGAGCATGCCCGACGGCGAGGATCTCGTCGTGACCCATGGCGATGCCTGCTTGCCGAATATCATGGTGGA
AAATGGCCGCTTTTCTGGATTCATCGACTGTGGCCGGCTGGGTGTGGCGGACCGCTATCAGGACATAGCG
TTGGCTACCCGTGATATTGCTGAAGAGCTTGGCGGCGAATGGGCTGACCGCTTCCTCGTGCTTTACGGTA
TCGCCGCTCCCGATTCGCAGCGCATCGCCTTCTATCGCCTTCTTGACGAGTTCTTCTGAGCGGGACTCTG
GGGTTCGAAATGACCGACCAAGCGACGCCCAACCTGCCATCACGAGATTTCGATTCCACCGCCGCCTTCT
ATGAAAGGTTGGGCTTCGGAATCGTTTTCCGGGACGCCGGCTGGATGATCCTCCAGCGCGGGGATCTCAT
GCTGGAGTTCTTCGCCCACCCTAGGGGGAGGCTAACTGAAACACGGAAGGAGACAATACCGGAAGGAACC
CGCGCTATGACGGCAATAAAAAGACAGAATAAAACGCACGGTGTTGGGTCGTTTGTTCATAAACGCGGGG
TTCGGTCCCAGGGCTGGCACTCTGTCGATACCCCACCGAGACCCCATTGGGGCCAATACGCCCGCGTTTC
TTCCTTTTCCCCACCCCACCCCCCAAGTTCGGGTGAAGGCCCAGGGCTCGCAGCCAACGTCGGGGCGGCA
GGCCCTGCCATAGCCTCAGGTTACTCATATATACTTTAGATTGATTTAAAACTTCATTTTTAATTTAAAA
GGATCTAGGTGAAGATCCTTTTTGATAATCTCATGACCAAAATCCCTTAACGTGAGTTTTCGTTCCACTG
AGCGTCAGACCCCGTAGAAAAGATCAAAGGATCTTCTTGAGATCCTTTTTTTCTGCGCGTAATCTGCTGC
TTGCAAACAAAAAAACCACCGCTACCAGCGGTGGTTTGTTTGCCGGATCAAGAGCTACCAACTCTTTTTC
CGAAGGTAACTGGCTTCAGCAGAGCGCAGATACCAAATACTGTTCTTCTAGTGTAGCCGTAGTTAGGCCA
CCACTTCAAGAACTCTGTAGCACCGCCTACATACCTCGCTCTGCTAATCCTGTTACCAGTGGCTGCTGCC
AGTGGCGATAAGTCGTGTCTTACCGGGTTGGACTCAAGACGATAGTTACCGGATAAGGCGCAGCGGTCGG
GCTGAACGGGGGGTTCGTGCACACAGCCCAGCTTGGAGCGAACGACCTACACCGAACTGAGATACCTACA
GCGTGAGCTATGAGAAAGCGCCACGCTTCCCGAAGGGAGAAAGGCGGACAGGTATCCGGTAAGCGGCAGG
GTCGGAACAGGAGAGCGCACGAGGGAGCTTCCAGGGGGAAACGCCTGGTATCTTTATAGTCCTGTCGGGT
TTCGCCACCTCTGACTTGAGCGTCGATTTTTGTGATGCTCGTCAGGGGGGCGGAGCCTATGGAAAAACGC
CAGCAACGCGGCCTTTTTACGGTTCCTGGCCTTTTGCTGGCCTTTTGCTCACATGTTCTTTCCTGCGTTA
TCCCCTGATTCTGTGGATAACCGTATTACCGCCATGCATTAGTTATTAATAGTAATCAATTACGGGGTCA
TTAGTTCATAGCCCATATATGGAGTTCCG
